Addgene plasmid #57859: mKO2-Caveolin-C-10
Purpose: Localization: Membrane, Excitation: 551, Emission: 565
Depositing lab: Michael Davidson. Depositing organization: Florida State University, Tallahassee.
Backbone
  Vector backbone: mKO2-C1
  Backbone size w/o insert (bp): 4750
  Vector type: Mammalian Expression
  Selectable markers: Neomycin (select with G418)
Growth in bacteria
  Bacterial resistance: Kanamycin, 50 μg/mL
  Growth temperature: 37°C
  Growth strain: DH5alpha
  Copy number: High Copy
Gene/Insert
  Gene/Insert name: Caveolin (alt name: NM_001753)
  Species: H. sapiens (human)
  Entrez Gene: CAV1 (a.k.a. BSCL3, CGL3, LCCNS, MSTP085, PPH3, VIP21)
  Promoter: CMV
  Tag / fusion protein: mKO2 (N terminal on backbone)
  Cloning method: Unknown
  Sequencing primers: 5′ CMV-F; 3′ SV40pA-R
Terms and licenses: Academic/Nonprofit Terms; Industry Terms: Not Available to Industry
Depositor comments: . Excitation = 551; Emission = 565
How to cite: mKO2-Caveolin-C-10 was a gift from Michael Davidson (Addgene plasmid # 57859 ; http://n2t.net/addgene:57859 ; RRID:Addgene_57859)
