[The description below was written by a language model from this plasmid's Addgene catalogue record and pLannotate feature annotations shown in this document.]
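Description:
mKO2-Caveolin-C-10 is a mammalian expression plasmid built on the mKO2-C1 backbone, a C1-style fluorescent protein fusion vector. It encodes human caveolin-1 (CAV1) fused to the C-terminus of the orange fluorescent protein mKO2. Transcription is driven by the human cytomegalovirus immediate early enhancer and promoter. The mKO2 coding sequence comes first, followed after a short gap of about 30 nucleotides (presumably the linker implied by the "10" in the name, though the record does not define it) by the caveolin open reading frame. A remnant of the multiple cloning site and an SV40 polyadenylation signal lie downstream. The automated annotation matches the insert to a primate CAV1 orthologue, whereas the catalogue entry lists the insert as human. The short large T antigen, ble and bGH poly(A) fragments in the table are probably incidental matches to backbone sequence rather than functional elements.

The plasmid replicates at high copy in E. coli from a ColE1/pUC-type origin and also carries an f1 origin for single-stranded DNA production. A single NeoR/KanR (Tn5 aminoglycoside phosphotransferase) cassette serves both hosts. A bacterial bla-type promoter provides kanamycin resistance in bacteria, and the SV40 enhancer/early promoter with an HSV TK polyadenylation signal allows G418 selection of stably transfected mammalian cells.

The construct is intended as a membrane localization marker. Caveolin-1 is a scaffolding protein of caveolar membranes, so the fusion labels these membrane domains for fluorescence imaging. mKO2 has a recorded excitation of 551 nm and emission of 565 nm, which gives an orange signal.
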