Features (pLannotate 1.2.2; 16 found; start..end, strand, type, name):
      1..304     +  enhancer       CMV enhancer: human cytomegalovirus immediate early enhancer
    305..508     +  promoter       CMV promoter: human cytomegalovirus (CMV) immediate early promoter
    553..1206    +  CDS            mKO2: mKO2 is a basic (constitutively fluorescent) orange fluorescent protein published in 2008, derived from Verrillofungia concinna. It has moderate acid sensitivity.
   1237..1767    +  CDS            CAV1: CAV1_CHLAE - Experimental evidence at protein level: Swiss-Prot protein existence level 1. May act as a scaffolding protein within caveolar membranes. Forms a stable heterooligomeric complex with CAV2 that targets to lipid rafts and drives caveolae formation. Mediates the recruitment of CAVIN proteins (CAVIN1/2/3/4) to the caveolae (By similarity). Interacts directly with G-protein alpha subunits and can functionally regulate their activity (By similarity). Involved in the costimulatory signal essential for T-cell receptor (TCR)-mediated T-cell activation. Its binding to DPP4 induces T-cell pr
   1771..1807    +  misc_feature   MCS (fragment): multiple cloning site
   1824..1908    +  CDS            large T antigen (fragment): large T antigen from SV40 (simian virus 40)
   1931..2052    +  polyA_signal   SV40 poly(A) signal: SV40 polyadenylation signal
   2086..2514    -  rep_origin     f1 ori (sequence partly withheld): f1 bacteriophage origin of replication; arrow indicates direction of (+) strand synthesis
   2541..2645    +  promoter       AmpR promoter: bla
   2647..3004    +  promoter       SV40 promoter: SV40 enhancer and early promoter
   3039..3833    +  CDS            NeoR/KanR: aminoglycoside phosphotransferase from Tn5; aph(3')-II (or nptII); confers resistance to neomycin, kanamycin, and G418 (Geneticin®)
   3854..4006    +  CDS            ble (fragment): BLE_KLEPN - Experimental evidence at protein level: Swiss-Prot protein existence level 1. Binding protein with a strong affinity to the bleomycin family of antibiotics. Binds to CL990; an antimitotic-antibiotic compound. From Klebsiella pneumoniae.
   4065..4112    +  polyA_signal   HSV TK poly(A) signal: herpes simplex virus thymidine kinase polyadenylation signal (Cole and Stacy, 1985)
   4203..4219    -  polyA_signal   bGH poly(A) signal (fragment): bovine growth hormone polyadenylation signal
   4441..5029    +  rep_origin     ori: high-copy-number ColE1/pMB1/pBR322/pUC origin of replication
   5144..5203    +  enhancer       CMV enhancer (fragment): human cytomegalovirus immediate early enhancer
>Addgene plasmid #57859 | mKO2-Caveolin-C-10 | addgene full sequence | sequence record 228925 | Addgene NGS Result
CGTTACATAACTTACGGTAAATGGCCCGCCTGGCTGACCGCCCAACGACCCCCGCCCATTGACGTCAATA
ATGACGTATGTTCCCATAGTAACGCCAATAGGGACTTTCCATTGACGTCAATGGGTGGAGTATTTACGGT
AAACTGCCCACTTGGCAGTACATCAAGTGTATCATATGCCAAGTACGCCCCCTATTGACGTCAATGACGG
TAAATGGCCCGCCTGGCATTATGCCCAGTACATGACCTTATGGGACTTTCCTACTTGGCAGTACATCTAC
GTATTAGTCATCGCTATTACCATGGTGATGCGGTTTTGGCAGTACATCAATGGGCGTGGATAGCGGTTTG
ACTCACGGGGATTTCCAAGTCTCCACCCCATTGACGTCAATGGGAGTTTGTTTTGGCACCAAAATCAACG
GGACTTTCCAAAATGTCGTAACAACTCCGCCCCATTGACGCAAATGGGCGGTAGGCGTGTACGGTGGGAG
GTCTATATAAGCAGAGCTGGTTTAGTGAACCGTCAGATCCGCTAGCGCTACCGGTCGCCACCATGGTGAG
TGTGATTAAACCAGAGATGAAGATGAGGTACTACATGGACGGCTCCGTCAATGGGCATGAGTTCACAATT
GAAGGTGAAGGCACAGGCAGACCTTACGAGGGACATCAAGAGATGACACTACGCGTCACAATGGCCGAGG
GCGGGCCAATGCCTTTCGCGTTTGACTTAGTGTCACACGTGTTCTGTTACGGCCACAGAGTATTTACTAA
ATATCCAGAAGAGATACCAGACTATTTCAAACAAGCATTTCCTGAAGGCCTGTCATGGGAAAGGTCGTTG
GAGTTCGAAGATGGTGGGTCCGCTTCAGTCAGTGCGCATATAAGCCTTAGAGGAAACACCTTCTACCACA
AATCCAAATTTACTGGGGTTAACTTTCCTGCCGATGGTCCTATCATGCAAAACCAAAGTGTTGATTGGGA
GCCATCAACCGAGAAAATTACTGCCAGCGACGGAGTTCTGAAGGGTGATGTTACGATGTACCTAAAACTT
GAAGGAGGCGGCAATCACAAATGCCAAATGAAGACTACTTACAAGGCGGCAAAAGAGATTCTTGAAATGC
CAGGAGACCATTACATCGGCCATCGCCTCGTCAGGAAAACCGAAGGCAACATTACTGAGCAGGTAGAAGA
TGCAGTAGCTCATAGCTCCGGACTCAGATCTGGCAGCAGTGGAGGTTCTGGGGGCAAATACGTAGACTCG
GAGGGACATCTCTACACCGTTCCCATCCGGGAACAGGGCAACATCTACAAGCCCAACAACAAGGCCATGG
CAGACGAGCTGAGCGAGAAGCAAGTGTACGACGCGCACACCAAGGAGATCGACCTGGTCAACCGCGACCC
TAAACACCTCAACGATGACGTGGTCAAGATTGACTTTGAAGATGTGATTGCAGAACCAGAAGGGACACAC
AGTTTTGACGGCATTTGGAAGGCCAGCTTCACCACCTTCACTGTGACGAAATACTGGTTTTACCGCTTGC
TGTCTGCCCTCTTTGGCATCCCGATGGCACTCATCTGGGGCATTTACTTCGCCATTCTCTCTTTCCTGCA
CATCTGGGCAGTTGTACCATGCATTAAGAGCTTCCTGATTGAGATTCAGTGCATCAGCCGTGTCTATTCC
ATCTACGTCCACACCGTCTGTGACCCACTCTTTGAAGCTGTTGGGAAAATATTCAGCAATGTCCGCATCA
ACTTGCAGAAAGAAATATAAGAATTCTGCAGTCGACGGTACCGCGGGCCCGGGATCCACCGGATCTAGAT
AACTGATCATAATCAGCCATACCACATTTGTAGAGGTTTTACTTGCTTTAAAAAACCTCCCACACCTCCC
CCTGAACCTGAAACATAAAATGAATGCAATTGTTGTTGTTAACTTGTTTATTGCAGCTTATAATGGTTAC
AAATAAAGCAATAGCATCACAAATTTCACAAATAAAGCATTTTTTTCACTGCATTCTAGTTGTGGTTTGT
CCAAACTCATCAATGTATCTTAACGCGTAAATTGTAAGCGTTAATATTTTGTTAAAATTCGCGTTAAATT
TTTGTTAAATCAGCTCATTTTTTAACCAATAGGCCGAAATCGGCAAAATCCCTTATAAATCAAAAGAATA
GACCGAGATAGGGT
[37 nt withheld, positions 2185-2221]
AAAGAACGTGGACTCCAACGTCAAAGG
[49 nt withheld, positions 2249-2297]
T
[91 nt withheld, positions 2299-2389]
G
[124 nt withheld, positions 2391-2514]
CAGGTGGCACTTTTCGGGGAAATGTGCGCGGAACCCCTATTTGTTTATTTTTCTAAATACATTCAAATAT
GTATCCGCTCATGAGACAATAACCCTGATAAATGCTTCAATAATATTGAAAAAGGAAGAGTCCTGAGGCG
GAAAGAACCAGCTGTGGAATGTGTGTCAGTTAGGGTGTGGAAAGTCCCCAGGCTCCCCAGCAGGCAGAAG
TATGCAAAGCATGCATCTCAATTAGTCAGCAACCAGGTGTGGAAAGTCCCCAGGCTCCCCAGCAGGCAGA
AGTATGCAAAGCATGCATCTCAATTAGTCAGCAACCATAGTCCCGCCCCTAACTCCGCCCATCCCGCCCC
TAACTCCGCCCAGTTCCGCCCATTCTCCGCCCCATGGCTGACTAATTTTTTTTATTTATGCAGAGGCCGA
GGCCGCCTCGGCCTCTGAGCTATTCCAGAAGTAGTGAGGAGGCTTTTTTGGAGGCCTAGGCTTTTGCAAA
GATCGATCAAGAGACAGGATGAGGATCGTTTCGCATGATTGAACAAGATGGATTGCACGCAGGTTCTCCG
GCCGCTTGGGTGGAGAGGCTATTCGGCTATGACTGGGCACAACAGACAATCGGCTGCTCTGATGCCGCCG
TGTTCCGGCTGTCAGCGCAGGGGCGCCCGGTTCTTTTTGTCAAGACCGACCTGTCCGGTGCCCTGAATGA
ACTGCAAGACGAGGCAGCGCGGCTATCGTGGCTGGCCACGACGGGCGTTCCTTGCGCAGCTGTGCTCGAC
GTTGTCACTGAAGCGGGAAGGGACTGGCTGCTATTGGGCGAAGTGCCGGGGCAGGATCTCCTGTCATCTC
ACCTTGCTCCTGCCGAGAAAGTATCCATCATGGCTGATGCAATGCGGCGGCTGCATACGCTTGATCCGGC
TACCTGCCCATTCGACCACCAAGCGAAACATCGCATCGAGCGAGCACGTACTCGGATGGAAGCCGGTCTT
GTCGATCAGGATGATCTGGACGAAGAGCATCAGGGGCTCGCGCCAGCCGAACTGTTCGCCAGGCTCAAGG
CGAGCATGCCCGACGGCGAGGATCTCGTCGTGACCCATGGCGATGCCTGCTTGCCGAATATCATGGTGGA
AAATGGCCGCTTTTCTGGATTCATCGACTGTGGCCGGCTGGGTGTGGCGGACCGCTATCAGGACATAGCG
TTGGCTACCCGTGATATTGCTGAAGAGCTTGGCGGCGAATGGGCTGACCGCTTCCTCGTGCTTTACGGTA
TCGCCGCTCCCGATTCGCAGCGCATCGCCTTCTATCGCCTTCTTGACGAGTTCTTCTGAGCGGGACTCTG
GGGTTCGAAATGACCGACCAAGCGACGCCCAACCTGCCATCACGAGATTTCGATTCCACCGCCGCCTTCT
ATGAAAGGTTGGGCTTCGGAATCGTTTTCCGGGACGCCGGCTGGATGATCCTCCAGCGCGGGGATCTCAT
GCTGGAGTTCTTCGCCCACCCTAGGGGGAGGCTAACTGAAACACGGAAGGAGACAATACCGGAAGGAACC
CGCGCTATGACGGCAATAAAAAGACAGAATAAAACGCACGGTGTTGGGTCGTTTGTTCATAAACGCGGGG
TTCGGTCCCAGGGCTGGCACTCTGTCGATACCCCACCGAGACCCCATTGGGGCCAATACGCCCGCGTTTC
TTCCTTTTCCCCACCCCACCCCCCAAGTTCGGGTGAAGGCCCAGGGCTCGCAGCCAACGTCGGGGCGGCA
GGCCCTGCCATAGCCTCAGGTTACTCATATATACTTTAGATTGATTTAAAACTTCATTTTTAATTTAAAA
GGATCTAGGTGAAGATCCTTTTTGATAATCTCATGACCAAAATCCCTTAACGTGAGTTTTCGTTCCACTG
AGCGTCAGACCCCGTAGAAAAGATCAAAGGATCTTCTTGAGATCCTTTTTTTCTGCGCGTAATCTGCTGC
TTGCAAACAAAAAAACCACCGCTACCAGCGGTGGTTTGTTTGCCGGATCAAGAGCTACCAACTCTTTTTC
CGAAGGTAACTGGCTTCAGCAGAGCGCAGATACCAAATACTGTTCTTCTAGTGTAGCCGTAGTTAGGCCA
CCACTTCAAGAACTCTGTAGCACCGCCTACATACCTCGCTCTGCTAATCCTGTTACCAGTGGCTGCTGCC
AGTGGCGATAAGTCGTGTCTTACCGGGTTGGACTCAAGACGATAGTTACCGGATAAGGCGCAGCGGTCGG
GCTGAACGGGGGGTTCGTGCACACAGCCCAGCTTGGAGCGAACGACCTACACCGAACTGAGATACCTACA
GCGTGAGCTATGAGAAAGCGCCACGCTTCCCGAAGGGAGAAAGGCGGACAGGTATCCGGTAAGCGGCAGG
GTCGGAACAGGAGAGCGCACGAGGGAGCTTCCAGGGGGAAACGCCTGGTATCTTTATAGTCCTGTCGGGT
TTCGCCACCTCTGACTTGAGCGTCGATTTTTGTGATGCTCGTCAGGGGGGCGGAGCCTATGGAAAAACGC
CAGCAACGCGGCCTTTTTACGGTTCCTGGCCTTTTGCTGGCCTTTTGCTCACATGTTCTTTCCTGCGTTA
TCCCCTGATTCTGTGGATAACCGTATTACCGCCATGCATTAGTTATTAATAGTAATCAATTACGGGGTCA
TTAGTTCATAGCCCATATATGGAGTTCCG
