>Addgene plasmid #57859 | mKO2-Caveolin-C-10 | depositor partial sequence | sequence record 89011 | insert sequence
GACGTCAGATCCGCTAGCGCTACCGGTCGCCACCATGGTGAGTGTGATTAAACCAGAGATGAAGATGAGG
TACTACATGGACGGCTCCGTCAATGGGCATGAGTTCACAATTGAAGGTGAAGGCACAGGCAGACCTTACG
AGGGACATCAAGAGATGACACTACGCGTCACAATGGCCGAGGGCGGGCCAATGCCTTTCGCGTTTGACTT
AGTGTCACACGTGTTCTGTTACGGCCACAGAGTATTTACTAAATATCCAGAAGAGATACCAGACTATTTC
AAACAAGCATTTCCTGAAGGCCTGTCATGGGAAAGGTCGTTGGAGTTCGAAGATGGTGGGTCCGCTTCAG
TCAGTGCGCATATAAGCCTTAGAGGAAACACCTTCTACCACAAATCCAAATTTACTGGGGTTAACTTTCC
TGCCGATGGTCCTATCATGCAAAACCAAAGTGTTGATTGGGAGCCATCAACCGAGAAAATTACTGCCAGC
GACGGAGTTCTGAAGGGTGATGTTACGATGTACCTAAAACTTGAAGGAGGCGGCAATCACAAATGCCAAA
TGAAGACTACTTACAAGGCGGCAAAAGAGATTCTTGAAATGCCAGGAGACCATTACATCGGCCATCGCCT
CGTCAGGAAAACCGAAGGCAACATTACTGAGCAGGTAGAAGATGCAGTAGCTCATAGCTCCGGACTCAGA
TCTGGCAGCAGTGGAGGTTCTGGGGGCAAATACGTAGACTCGGAGGGACATCTCTACACCGTTCCCATCC
GGGAACAGGGCAACATCTACAAGCCCAACAACAAGGCCATGGCAGACGAGCTGAGCGAGAAGCAAGTGTA
CGACGCGCACACCAAGGAGATCGACCTGGTCAACCGCGACCCTAAACACCTCAACGATGACGTGGTCAAG
ATTGACTTTGAAGATGTGATTGCAGAACCAGAAGGGACACACAGTTTTGACGGCATTTGGAAGGCCAGCT
TCACCACCTTCACTGTGACGAAATACTGGTTTTACCGCTTGCTGTCTGCCCTCTTTGGCATCCCGATGGC
ACTCATCTGGGGCATTTACTTCGCCATTCTCTCTTTCCTGCACATCTGGGCAGTTGTACCATGCATTAAG
AGCTTCCTGATTGAGATTCAGTGCATCAGCCGTGTCTATTCCATCTACGTCCACACCGTCTGTGACCCAC
TCTTTGAAGCTGTTGGGAAAATATTCAGCAATGTCCGCATCAACTTGCAGAAAGAAATATAAGAATTCTG
CAGTCGACGGTACCGCGGGCCCGGGATCCACCGGATCTAGATAACTGATCATAATCAGCCATACCACATT
T
